Addgene plasmid #27872: pUT1804-HQ858790
Depositing lab: John Gray & Erich Grotewold. Depositing organization: University of Toledo. Publication: The Maize TFome--development of a transcription factor open reading frame collection for functional genomics. Burdo B, Gray J, Goetting-Minesky MP, Wittler B, Hunt M, Li T, Velliquette D, Thomas J, Gentzel I, dos Santos Brito M, Mejia-Guerra MK, Connolly LN, Qaisi D, Li W, Casas MI, Doseff AI, Grotewold E. Plant J. 2014 Oct;80(2):356-66. doi: 10.1111/tpj.12623. Epub 2014 Aug 26. PubMed 25053252.
Backbone
  Vector backbone: pENTR/SD
  Backbone manufacturer: Invitrogen
  Backbone size w/o insert (bp): 2601
  Vector type: Entry vector
Growth in bacteria
  Bacterial resistance: Kanamycin, 50 μg/mL
  Growth temperature: 37°C
  Growth strain: DH5alpha
  Growth instructions: E. coli TOP10
  Copy number: Low Copy
Gene/Insert
  Gene/Insert name: WRKY transcription factor from EE041874
  Species: Zea mays
  Insert size (bp): 1191
  GenBank ID: HQ858790
  Cloning method: Restriction Enzyme
  Sequencing primers: 5′ M13 For; 3′ M13 Rev
Terms and licenses: Academic/Nonprofit Terms; Industry Terms: Not Available to Industry
Depositor comments: This CDS was amplified using PCR from a full length cDNA template from the Maize Full-length cDNA Project (www.maizecdna.org) and the PCR product included the stop codon. The PCR product was cloned into a Gateway pENTR/SD vector. Further information on this gene may be obtained at www.grassius.org using the GenBank number. (The second half of the plasmid name is the GenBank Number for the sequence of the insert)
How to cite: pUT1804-HQ858790 was a gift from John Gray & Erich Grotewold (Addgene plasmid # 27872 ; http://n2t.net/addgene:27872 ; RRID:Addgene_27872)
