[The description below was written by a language model from this plasmid's Addgene catalogue record and pLannotate feature annotations shown in this document.]
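Description:
pUT1804-HQ858790 is a Gateway entry clone built on the Invitrogen pENTR/SD backbone. It carries the coding sequence of a maize (Zea mays) WRKY transcription factor and was made as part of the Maize TFome collection of transcription factor open reading frames for functional genomics. The plasmid is 3,792 nt in total, consistent with a 2,601 bp backbone plus a 1,191 bp insert. It is propagated in E. coli under kanamycin selection through an aph(3')-Ia KanR gene. Replication comes from a ColE1/pUC-type origin, which the feature annotation calls high-copy, whereas the catalogue entry lists the plasmid as low copy.

The insert was PCR-amplified from a full-length cDNA template and includes the native stop codon. It therefore suits untagged or N-terminally fused expression after transfer, but not C-terminal fusions. The annotation matches the ORF to maize WRKY1, a factor described as binding W-box cis-elements associated with elicitor responses. The ORF sits between attL1 and attL2 sites, so an LR Clonase reaction can move it directionally into any attR-containing destination vector. Just upstream of the start codon, inside the att-flanked region, is the bacteriophage T7 gene 10 ribosome binding site characteristic of the SD version of the backbone. This element supports efficient translation in bacteria once the cassette lies downstream of a suitable promoter. A T7 promoter lies outside attL2 in reverse orientation, and rrnB T1 and T2 terminators upstream of attL1 shield the insert from read-through transcription. The short lacI and lacZα fragments are backbone remnants with no evident function here. The entry clone has no plant or eukaryotic promoter, and it serves as a sequence-verified ORF source for building expression constructs.
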