Features (pLannotate 1.2.2; 11 found; start..end, strand, type, name):
      1..100     +  protein_bind   attL1: mutant version of attL; recombination site for the Gateway® LR reaction LR Clonase™
    112..132     +  RBS            RBS: efficient ribosome binding site from bacteriophage T7 gene 10 (Olins and Rangwala, 1989)
    142..1332    +  CDS            WRKY1_MAIZE: Experimental evidence at protein level: Swiss-Prot protein existence level 1. Transcription factor. Interacts specifically with the W box (5'-(T)TGAC[CT]-3'), a frequently occurring elicitor-responsive cis- acting element (By similarity). From Zea mays (Maize).
   1349..1448    -  protein_bind   attL2: mutant version of attL; recombination site for the Gateway® LR reaction LR Clonase™
   1466..1484    -  promoter       T7 promoter: promoter for bacteriophage T7 RNA polymerase
   1618..2427    +  CDS            KanR: aminoglycoside phosphotransferase; aph(3')-Ia; confers resistance to kanamycin in bacteria or G418 (Geneticin®) in eukaryotes
   2574..3162    +  rep_origin     ori: high-copy-number ColE1/pMB1/pBR322/pUC origin of replication
   3345..3437    +  CDS            lacI (fragment): lac repressor; lacI; The lac repressor binds to the lac operator to inhibit transcription in E. coli. This inhibition can be relieved by adding lactose or isopropyl-β-D-thiogalactopyranoside (IPTG).
   3492..3519    -  terminator     rrnB T2 terminator: transcription terminator T2 from the E. coli rrnB gene
   3651..3694    +  terminator     rrnB T1 terminator: Escherichia coli rrnB; transcription terminator T1 from the E. coli rrnB gene
   3741..3777    -  CDS            lacZα (fragment): LacZα fragment of β-galactosidase; lacZ fragment
>Addgene plasmid #27872 | pUT1804-HQ858790 | depositor full sequence | sequence record 13146 | Author sequence
CAAATAATGATTTTATTTTGACTGATAGTGACCTGTTCGTTGCAACAAATTGATGAGCAATGCTTTTTTA
TAATGCCAACTTTGTACAAAAAAGCAGGCTCCGCGGCCGCCTTGTTTAACTTTAAGAAGGAGCCCTTCAC
CATGGAGGGGATGGAGGAGGCCAACAGGACGGCAGTGGAGAGCTGCCACCGGGTGCTGGCGCTCCTCTCC
AACCCGCACGGCCAGCTCGTCCCCAGCAAGGAGCTCGTGGCCGCCACCGGGGAGGCCGTCGCCAAGTTCG
GCTCACTGACGGCCAAGCTCTCCAACTCCAACGGCGATGGCCTACTGCAGGGCCACGCTAGGGTCAGGAA
GGTCAAGAAGCCCCTGCACATCTTCGACAGCAACCTCTTCCTCGAGAGCTCTGCGGTGGCCGCCGCCGCT
GCTCCGGCCAAGACGCCCAGCCCGAGCCCGATCCTTGGCCTCCAGCTGTTCCCGAGGTACCACCAGTTTG
AGGGCTCGTCGTCTAAGGATCCTGTCAGGATCCCTACCCAGTTCCCCAAGAGGTTGCTGCTAGAGAAGCC
GACTGCCGGTATGGAGGGGTCGACGTCGCAGTCCCCTCCGATCGTCCAGATGGTCCAGCCGGTGTCCGTT
GCGCCCCCCGCAGGGACGCCCACCCCGGCATTGCCCCCCGCTCACCTTCATTTCATCCAGCAGCAGCAAA
GCTACCAGAGGTTTCAGCTCATGCAGCAGATGAAGATCCAGAGCGAGATGATGAAGAGGAGCAATCTTGG
TGATCAGGGTGGTAGCTTAAGTGGCGGCGGCGGCGGCGGTCGTAAGGGTGTGAATCTCAAGTTTGACAGC
TCTAATTGCACGGCGTCATCGTCTCGCTCGTTCCTTTCGTCTCTGAGCATGGAAGGGAGTCTTGCGAGTT
TGGATGGAAGCCGGACCAGCAGGCCGTTCCAGCTACTTAGTGGCTCTCAGACAGCTAGCACGCCGGAGCT
GGGCCTGGTGCAAAGGAGAAGGTGCGCTGGCAGGGAGGATGGGACTGGTCGGTGTGCAACCGGGAGCCGG
TGCCATTGTTCAAAGAAAAGGAAGCTAAGGATAAGGAGGTCCATCAAAGTCCCTGCAATAAGCAACAAGG
TTGCAGACATCCCAGCTGATGAATTCTCATGGAGGAAGTATGGGCAGAAGCCAATTAAGGGATCCCCACA
TCCTAGGGGTTATTACAAGTGTAGCAGTGTGAGAGGCTGCCCCGCGAGGAAGCATGTCGAGAGGTGCGTG
GACGACCCCTCGATGCTGATTGTTACCTATGAAGGTGACCACAACCACAACCGAGTTCTAGCCCAGCCAG
CCAAGGGTGGGCGCGCCGACCCAGCTTTCTTGTACAAAGTTGGCATTATAAGAAAGCATTGCTTATCAAT
TTGTTGCAACGAACAGGTCACTATCAGTCAAAATAAAATCATTATTTGCCATCCAGCTGATATCCCCTAT
AGTGAGTCGTATTACATGGTCATAGCTGTTTCCTGGCAGCTCTGGCCCGTGTCTCAAAATCTCTGATGTT
ACATTGCACAAGATAAAAATATATCATCATGAACAATAAAACTGTCTGCTTACATAAACAGTAATACAAG
GGGTGTTATGAGCCATATTCAACGGGAAACGTCGAGGCCGCGATTAAATTCCAACATGGATGCTGATTTA
TATGGGTATAAATGGGCTCGCGATAATGTCGGGCAATCAGGTGCGACAATCTATCGCTTGTATGGGAAGC
CCGATGCGCCAGAGTTGTTTCTGAAACATGGCAAAGGTAGCGTTGCCAATGATGTTACAGATGAGATGGT
CAGACTAAACTGGCTGACGGAATTTATGCCTCTTCCGACCATCAAGCATTTTATCCGTACTCCTGATGAT
GCATGGTTACTCACCACTGCGATCCCCGGAAAAACAGCATTCCAGGTATTAGAAGAATATCCTGATTCAG
GTGAAAATATTGTTGATGCGCTGGCAGTGTTCCTGCGCCGGTTGCATTCGATTCCTGTTTGTAATTGTCC
TTTTAACAGCGATCGCGTATTTCGTCTCGCTCAGGCGCAATCACGAATGAATAACGGTTTGGTTGATGCG
AGTGATTTTGATGACGAGCGTAATGGCTGGCCTGTTGAACAAGTCTGGAAAGAAATGCATAAACTTTTGC
CATTCTCACCGGATTCAGTCGTCACTCATGGTGATTTCTCACTTGATAACCTTATTTTTGACGAGGGGAA
ATTAATAGGTTGTATTGATGTTGGACGAGTCGGAATCGCAGACCGATACCAGGATCTTGCCATCCTATGG
AACTGCCTCGGTGAGTTTTCTCCTTCATTACAGAAACGGCTTTTTCAAAAATATGGTATTGATAATCCTG
ATATGAATAAATTGCAGTTTCATTTGATGCTCGATGAGTTTTTCTAATCAGAATTGGTTAATTGGTTGTA
ACACTGGCAGAGCATTACGCTGACTTGACGGGACGGCGCAAGCTCATGACCAAAATCCCTTAACGTGAGT
TACGCGTCGTTCCACTGAGCGTCAGACCCCGTAGAAAAGATCAAAGGATCTTCTTGAGATCCTTTTTTTC
TGCGCGTAATCTGCTGCTTGCAAACAAAAAAACCACCGCTACCAGCGGTGGTTTGTTTGCCGGATCAAGA
GCTACCAACTCTTTTTCCGAAGGTAACTGGCTTCAGCAGAGCGCAGATACCAAATACTGTCCTTCTAGTG
TAGCCGTAGTTAGGCCACCACTTCAAGAACTCTGTAGCACCGCCTACATACCTCGCTCTGCTAATCCTGT
TACCAGTGGCTGCTGCCAGTGGCGATAAGTCGTGTCTTACCGGGTTGGACTCAAGACGATAGTTACCGGA
TAAGGCGCAGCGGTCGGGCTGAACGGGGGGTTCGTGCACACAGCCCAGCTTGGAGCGAACGACCTACACC
GAACTGAGATACCTACAGCGTGAGCATTGAGAAAGCGCCACGCTTCCCGAAGGGAGAAAGGCGGACAGGT
ATCCGGTAAGCGGCAGGGTCGGAACAGGAGAGCGCACGAGGGAGCTTCCAGGGGGAAACGCCTGGTATCT
TTATAGTCCTGTCGGGTTTCGCCACCTCTGACTTGAGCGTCGATTTTTGTGATGCTCGTCAGGGGGGCGG
AGCCTATGGAAAAACGCCAGCAACGCGGCCTTTTTACGGTTCCTGGCCTTTTGCTGGCCTTTTGCTCACA
TGTTCTTTCCTGCGTTATCCCCTGATTCTGTGGATAACCGTATTACCGCCTTTGAGTGAGCTGATACCGC
TCGCCGCAGCCGAACGACCGAGCGCAGCGAGTCAGTGAGCGAGGAAGCGGAAGAGCGCCCAATACGCAAA
CCGCCTCTCCCCGCGCGTTGGCCGATTCATTAATGCAGCTGGCACGACAGGTTTCCCGACTGGAAAGCGG
GCAGTGAGCGCAACGCAATTAATACGCGTACCGCTAGCCAGGAAGAGTTTGTAGAAACGCAAAAAGGCCA
TCCGTCAGGATGGCCTTCTGCTTAGTTTGATGCCTGGCAGTTTATGGCGGGCGTCCTGCCCGCCACCCTC
CGGGCCGTTGCTTCACAACGTTCAAATCCGCTCCCGGCGGATTTGTCCTACTCAGGAGAGCGTTCACCGA
CAAACAACAGATAAAACGAAAGGCCCAGTCTTCCGACTGAGCCTTTCGTTTTATTTGATGCCTGGCAGTT
CCCTACTCTCGCGTTAACGCTAGCATGGATGTTTTCCCAGTCACGACGTTGTAAAACGACGGCCAGTCTT
AAGCTCGGGCCC
