>Addgene plasmid #27872 | pUT1804-HQ858790 | addgene partial sequence | sequence record 34162 | 27872 with M13pUC-fwd
ATGATTTTATTTTGACTGATAGTGACCTGTTCGTTGCAACAAATTGATGAGCAATGCTTTTTTATAATGC
CAACTTTGTACAAAAAAGCAGGCTCCGCGGCCGCCTTGTTTAACTTTAAGAAGGAGCCCTTCACCATGGA
GGGGATGGAGGAGGCCAACAGGACGGCAGTGGAGAGCTGCCACCGGGTGCTGGCGCTCCTCTCCAACCCG
CACGGCCAGCTCGTCCCCAGCAAGGAGCTCGTGGCCGCCACCGGGGAGGCCGTCGCCAAGTTCGGCTCAC
TGACGGCCAAGCTCTCCAACTCCAACGGCGATGGCCTACTGCAGGGCCACGCTAGGGTCAGGAAGGTCAA
GAAGCCCCTGCACATCTTCGACAGCAACCTCTTCCTCGAGAGCTCTGCGGTGGCCGCCGCCGCTGCTCCG
GCCAAGACGCCCAGCCCGAGCCCGATCCTTGGCCTCCAGCTGTTCCCGAGGTACCACCAGTTTGAGGGCT
CGTCGTCTAAGGATCCTGTCAGGATCCCTACCCAGTTCCCCAAGAGGTTGCTGCTAGAGAAGCCGACTGC
CGGTATGGAGGGGTCGACGTCGCAGTCCCCTCCGATCGTCCAGATGGTCCAGCCGGTGTCCGTTGCGCCC
CCCGCAGGGACGCCCACCCCGGCATTGCCCCCCGCTCACCTTCATTTCATCCAGCAGCAGCAAAGCTACC
AGAGGTTTCAGCTCATGCAGCAGATGAAGATCCAGAGCGAGATGATGAAGAGGAGCAATCTTGGTGATCA
GGGTGGTAGCTTAAGTGGCGGCGGCGGCGGCGGTCGTAAGGGTGTGAATCTCAAGTTTGACAGCTCTAAT
TGCACGGCGTCATCGTCTCGCTCGTTCCTTTCGTCTCT
